Addgene plasmid #39192: AASDHPPT
Purpose: Bacterial expression for structure determination; may not be full ORF
Depositing lab: Nicola Burgess-Brown. Depositing organization: University of Oxford.
Backbone
  Vector backbone: pCOEX-1
  Backbone manufacturer: SGC
  Vector type: Bacterial Expression
Growth in bacteria
  Bacterial resistance: Chloramphenicol, 25 μg/mL
  Growth temperature: 37°C
  Growth strain: Mach1
  Copy number: Low Copy
Gene/Insert
  Gene/Insert name: AASDHPPT (alt names: aminoadipate-semialdehyde dehydrogenase-phosphopantetheinyl transferase; PDB:2BYD)
  Species: H. sapiens (human)
  Entrez Gene: AASDHPPT (a.k.a. AASD-PPT, ACPS, CGI-80, LYS2, LYS5)
  Tag / fusion protein: 6xHis TEV (N terminal on insert)
  Cloning method: Ligation Independent Cloning
  Sequencing primers: 5′ DuetUP2; 3′ T7-R
Terms and licenses: Academic/Nonprofit Terms; Industry Terms: Not Available to Industry
How to cite: AASDHPPT was a gift from Nicola Burgess-Brown (Addgene plasmid # 39192 ; http://n2t.net/addgene:39192 ; RRID:Addgene_39192)
