[The description below was written by a language model from this plasmid's Addgene catalogue record.]
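Description:
AASDHPPT is a bacterial expression plasmid built on the pCOEX-1 backbone from the SGC, carrying a coding sequence for human aminoadipate-semialdehyde dehydrogenase-phosphopantetheinyl transferase (AASDHPPT, also known as AASD-PPT, ACPS, LYS2 or LYS5). This enzyme transfers the 4'-phosphopantetheine group from coenzyme A onto carrier-protein domains, converting them to their active holo form. The plasmid is maintained in E. coli at low copy number under chloramphenicol selection. The record does not name the origin of replication or the promoter. The listed sequencing primers (a Duet-type upstream primer and a T7 reverse primer) suggest that the insert sits in a T7-based, Duet-style co-expression cassette, but this is an inference rather than a stated feature. No feature table is supplied, so the element layout cannot be confirmed.

The insert was introduced by ligation-independent cloning and is fused at its N-terminus to a 6xHis tag followed by a TEV protease recognition site. This arrangement allows the recombinant protein to be captured by immobilised metal affinity chromatography, after which the tag can be cleaved off with TEV protease to leave near-native protein. The stated purpose is bacterial expression for structure determination, and the record links the construct to a deposited PDB structure. It also cautions that the insert may not be the full open reading frame. The cloned fragment may therefore be a truncated form, and the exact boundaries are not given. Typical use is recombinant production and purification of human AASDHPPT for crystallography or related structural and biochemical work.
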