>Addgene plasmid #39192 | AASDHPPT | depositor partial sequence | sequence record 49237 | AASDHPPT sequence 976 bps
CCATGGGCAGCAGCCATCATCATCATCATCACCACAGCAGCGGCAGAGAAAACTTGTATTTCCAGGGCCA
TATGGAGGGCGTGCGCTGGGCCTTTTCCTGCGGCACTTGGCTGCCGAGCCGAGCCGAATGGCTGCTGGCA
GTGCGATCGATTCAGCCCGAGGAGAAGGAGCGCATTGGCCAGTTCGTCTTTGCCCGGGACGCTAAGGCAG
CCATGGCTGGTCGTCTGATGATAAGGAAATTAGTTGCAGAGAAATTGAATATCCCTTGGAATCATATTCG
TTTGCAAAGAACTGCAAAAGGAAAACCAGTTCTTGCAAAGGACTCATCGAATCCTTACCCGAATTTCAAC
TTTAACATCTCTCATCAAGGAGACTATGCAGTGCTTGCTGCTGAACCTGAGCTGCAAGTTGGAATTGATA
TAATGAAGACTAGTTTTCCAGGTCGTGGTTCAATTCCAGAATTCTTTCATATTATGAAAAGAAAGTTTAC
CAACAAAGAATGGGAAACAATCAGAAGCTTTAAGGATGAGTGGACTCAGCTGGATATGTTTTATAGGAAT
TGGGCACTTAAGGAAAGCTTCATAAAAGCCATTGGTGTTGGACTAGGATTTGAATTGCAGCGGCTTGAAT
TTGATCTATCTCCATTAAACTTGGATATAGGCCAAGTTTATAAAGAAACACGTTTATTCCTGGATGGAGA
GGAAGAAAAAGAATGGGCATTTGAGGAAAGCAAAATAGATGAGCACCATTTTGTTGCAGTTGCTCTTAGG
AAACCCGATGGATCTAGACATCAGGATGTTCCATCTCAGGATGATTCCAAACCAACCCAGAGGCAATTTA
CTATTCTCAACTTTAATGATTTAATGTCATCTGCCGTTCCCATGACACCTGAAGATCCTTCATTTTGGGA
CTGTTTTTGCTTCACAGAAGAAATTCCAATACGAAATGGTACAAAGTCATGACTCGAGTCTGGTAA
