>Addgene plasmid #39192 | AASDHPPT | addgene partial sequence | sequence record 142612 | T7term 5'-GCTAGTTATTGCTCAGCGG-3'
TAGACGAGTCCATGTGCTGGCGTTCAAATTTCGCAGCAGCGGTTTCTTTACCAGACTCGAGTCATGACTT
TGTACCATTTCGTATTGGAATTTCTTCTGTGAAGCAAAAACAGTCCCAAAATGAAGGATCTTCAGGTGTC
ATGGGAACGGCAGATGACATTAAATCATTAAAGTTGAGAATAGTAAATTGCCTCTGGGTTGGTTTGGAAT
CATCCTGAGATGGAACATCCTGATGTCTAGATCCATCGGGTTTCCTAAGAGCAACTGCAACAAAATGGTG
CTCATCTATTTTGCTTTCCTCAAATGCCCATTCTTTTTCTTCCTCTCCATCCAGGAATAAACGTGTTTCT
TTATAAACTTGGCCTATATCCAAGTTTAATGGAGATAGATCAAATTCAAGCCGCTGCAATTCAAATCCTA
GTCCAACACCAATGGCTTTTATGAAGCTTTCCTTAAGTGCCCAATTCCTATAAAACATATCCAGCTGAGT
CCACTCATCCTTAAAGCTTCTGATTGTTTCCCATTCTTTGTTGGTAAACTTTCTTTTCATAATATGAAAG
AATTCTGGAATTGAACCACGACCTGGAAAACTAGTCTTCATTATATCAATTCCAACTTGCAGCTCAGGTT
CAGCAGCAAGCACTGCATAGTCTCCTTGATGAGAGATGTTAAAGTTGAAATTCGGGTAAGGATTCGATGA
GTCCTTTGCAAGAACTGGTTTTCCTTTTGCAGTTCTTTGCAAACGAATATGATTCCAAGGGATATTCAAT
TTCTCTGCAACTAATTTCCTTATCATCAGACGACCAGCCATGGCTGCCTTAGCGTCCCGGGCAAAGACGA
