>Addgene plasmid #39192 | AASDHPPT | addgene partial sequence | sequence record 142613 | T7 5'-TAATACGACTCACTATAGGG-3'
TTTAATAAGGAGATATACCATGGGCAGCAGCCATCATCATCATCATCACCACAGCAGCGGCAGAGAAAAC
TTGTATTTCCAGGGCCATATGGAGGGCGTGCGCTGGGCCTTTTCCTGCGGCACTTGGCTGCCGAGCCGAG
CCGAATGGCTGCTGGCAGTGCGATCGATTCAGCCCGAGGAGAAGGAGCGCATTGGCCAGTTCGTCTTTGC
CCGGGACGCTAAGGCAGCCATGGCTGGTCGTCTGATGATAAGGAAATTAGTTGCAGAGAAATTGAATATC
CCTTGGAATCATATTCGTTTGCAAAGAACTGCAAAAGGAAAACCAGTTCTTGCAAAGGACTCATCGAATC
CTTACCCGAATTTCAACTTTAACATCTCTCATCAAGGAGACTATGCAGTGCTTGCTGCTGAACCTGAGCT
GCAAGTTGGAATTGATATAATGAAGACTAGTTTTCCAGGTCGTGGTTCAATTCCAGAATTCTTTCATATT
ATGAAAAGAAAGTTTACCAACAAAGAATGGGAAACAATCAGAAGCTTTAAGGATGAGTGGACTCAGCTGG
ATATGTTTTATAGGAATTGGGCACTTAAGGAAAGCTTCATAAAAGCCATTGGTGTTGGACTAGGATTTGA
ATTGCAGCGGCTTGAATTTGATCTATCTCCATTAAACTTGGATATAGGCCAAGTTTATAAAGAAACACGT
TTATTCCTGGATGGAGAGGAAGAAAAAGAATGGGCATTTGAGGAAAGCAAAATAGATGAGCACCATTTTG
TTGCAGTTGCTCTTAGGAAACCCGATGGATCTAGACATCAGGATGTTC
